Addgene plasmid #221226: pCMV-TadA8e-BLM
Depositing lab: Fei Chen. Publication: Helicase-assisted continuous editing for programmable mutagenesis of endogenous genomes. Chen XD, Chen Z, Wythes G, Zhang Y, Orr BC, Sun G, Chao YK, Navarro Torres A, Thao K, Vallurupalli M, Sun J, Borji M, Tkacik E, Chen H, Bernstein BE, Chen F. Science. 2024 Oct 11;386(6718):eadn5876. doi: 10.1126/science.adn5876. Epub 2024 Oct 11. PubMed 39388570.
Backbone
  Vector backbone: pCMV
  Vector type: Mammalian Expression
Growth in bacteria
  Bacterial resistance: Ampicillin, 100 μg/mL
  Growth temperature: 30°C
  Growth strain: NEB Stable
  Copy number: High Copy
Gene/Insert
  Gene/Insert name: TadA8e-BLM
  Species: Synthetic
  Cloning method: Gibson Cloning
Terms and licenses: Academic/Nonprofit Terms; Industry Terms: Not Available to Industry
Depositor comments: Internal lab identifier DC646. Please visit https://doi.org/10.1101/2024.02.01.577593 for bioRxiv preprint. Q623K and L646I mutations were found in BLM in this plasmid.
How to cite: pCMV-TadA8e-BLM was a gift from Fei Chen (Addgene plasmid # 221226 ; http://n2t.net/addgene:221226 ; RRID:Addgene_221226)
