[The description below was written by a language model from this plasmid's Addgene catalogue record and pLannotate feature annotations shown in this document.]
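Description:
pCMV-TadA8e-BLM is an 8.2 kb mammalian expression plasmid built on a pCMV backbone that encodes a synthetic fusion of the evolved adenine deaminase TadA8e to the human Bloom syndrome helicase BLM. In bacteria it is maintained through a high-copy ColE1/pUC-type origin and selected with ampicillin via the bla (AmpR) gene and its promoter. Short remnants of standard cloning vectors (a bom fragment, a lacI fragment, the CAP site/lac promoter/lac operator, and fragments of a multiple cloning site and the SV40 promoter) are also annotated, but they appear to be backbone carry-over rather than functional parts of the payload.

The expression cassette lies on the minus strand. The human cytomegalovirus immediate-early enhancer and promoter drive a single open reading frame, and transcripts are terminated by the bovine growth hormone polyadenylation signal. The frame begins with a TadA-derived deaminase domain (annotated by similarity to E. coli tadA). This is followed by a short segment matching adenine base editor sequence, probably a linker, although the record does not say so. Next comes the BLM coding sequence, which spans the numbering origin of the circular record. BLM is an ATP-dependent RecQ-family helicase that unwinds DNA in the 3'-5' direction. The depositor notes that the BLM portion carries Q623K and L646I substitutions. No epitope tags, reporters or mammalian selection markers are annotated.

The associated publication describes helicase-assisted continuous editing for programmable mutagenesis of endogenous genomes. This suggests that the helicase carries the deaminase along DNA to introduce adenine-directed mutations over extended stretches. The record does not state how the fusion is targeted to a locus, nor which partner constructs are required.
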