Features (pLannotate 1.2.2; 16 found; start..end, strand, type, name):
    214..261     -  CDS            ABE(7.10) (fragment): adenine base editor comprising wild-type E. coli TadA fused to the evolved TadA*(7.10) mutant (Gaudelli et al., 2017)
    268..759     -  CDS            tadA: TADA_ECOLI - Also known as yfhC. Experimental evidence at protein level: Swiss-Prot protein existence level 1. Catalyzes the deamination of adenosine to inosine at the wobble position 34 of tRNA(Arg2). Essential for cell viability. From Escherichia coli (strain K12).
    820..1023    -  promoter       CMV promoter: human cytomegalovirus (CMV) immediate early promoter
   1024..1403    -  enhancer       CMV enhancer: human cytomegalovirus immediate early enhancer
   1558..1602    +  misc_feature   bom (fragment): basis of mobility region from pBR322
   1673..1777    +  promoter       AmpR promoter: bla
   1778..2638    +  CDS            AmpR: β-lactamase; bla; confers resistance to ampicillin, carbenicillin, and related antibiotics
   2809..3397    +  rep_origin     ori: high-copy-number ColE1/pMB1/pBR322/pUC origin of replication
   3580..3672    +  CDS            lacI (fragment): lac repressor; lacI; The lac repressor binds to the lac operator to inhibit transcription in E. coli. This inhibition can be relieved by adding lactose or isopropyl-β-D-thiogalactopyranoside (IPTG).
   3685..3706    +  protein_bind   CAP binding site: CAP binding activates transcription in the presence of cAMP. E. coli catabolite activator protein
   3721..3751    +  promoter       lac promoter: promoter for the E. coli lac operon
   3759..3775    +  protein_bind   lac operator: The lac repressor binds to the lac operator to inhibit transcription in E. coli. This inhibition can be relieved by adding lactose or isopropyl-β-D-thiogalactopyranoside (IPTG). lac repressor encoded by lacI
   3824..3840    -  misc_feature   MCS (fragment): pBluescript multiple cloning site
   3845..3866    -  promoter       SV40 promoter (fragment): SV40 enhancer and early promoter
   3870..4094    -  polyA_signal   bGH poly(A) signal: bovine growth hormone polyadenylation signal
   4182..213     -  CDS            BLM (across the origin) (sequence partly withheld): BLM_HUMAN - Also known as RECQ2, RECQL3. Experimental evidence at protein level: Swiss-Prot protein existence level 1. ATP-dependent DNA helicase that unwinds single- and double- stranded DNA in a 3'-5' direction (PubMed:9388193, PubMed:24816114, PubMed:25901030). Participates in DNA replication and repair (PubMed:12019152, PubMed:21325134, PubMed:23509288). Involved in 5'-end resection of DNA during double-strand break (DSB) repair: unwinds DNA and recruits DNA2 which mediates the cleavage of 5'-ssDNA (PubMed:21325134). Negatively regulates sister chromatid exchange (SCE) (PubMed:25901030). S
>Addgene plasmid #221226 | pCMV-TadA8e-BLM | addgene full sequence | sequence record 437106 | Addgene NGS Result
AAAGTCTTCGGTAACATTAACATCTTTATTTCTTAATACAGGTGTTTTTGCTACTGACACATTAGTTACA
GATACATTGTTATCTGAAGATGTTTTCTTTTTAAAAGTGAAACCTGAAAATTTTGGTTTTGAAAGACTTA
ATTTATTATTAAGTGTTCTGGCTGAGTGACGTTCTAGTTGCTCCTGTAGATTATTTTGAGGAACAGCAGC
CATACTTTCGGGTGTGGCGGACTCTGAGGTCCCGGGAGTCTCGCTGCCGCTGTTGATGGAGCTCTGGGCC
TTCTTCTGAGCATTGAACACCTGTCTAGGCATCCGATAGAAATCGCACAGCAGGGCGGCACATTCATCTG
CCAGGATTCCCTCGGTAATTTCGACGCGGTGATTCATGCCGGGGTAGTTCAGCACGTTCATCAGGGAGCC
TGCGGCGCCTCTTTTTGAGTTCCTCACGCCAAACACCACGCGGCCGATCCTAGAGTGGATCATGGCGCCG
GCGCACATCACGCAAGGCTCGAATGTCACGTACAGGGTGGCGTCAATCAGTCTGTAGTTCTGCATGACCA
GGCCGCCCTGTCTCAGGGCCATAATTTCGGCATGGGCTGTTGGGTCGTGCAGGCCGATGGCTCTGTTCCA
GCCCTCGCCGATCACTCTATTGTTCAGCACCAGCACGGCTCCCACAGGCACCTCCCTCTCATCCCGTGCC
CTCTTGGCCAGGGTCAGGGCATGTCTCATCCAGTACTCGTGGGAAAACTCCACCTCAGAACTCATGGTGG
CGGCTCTCGCGGCCGCGGATCTCTAGCGGATCTGACGGTTCACTAAACCAGCTCTGCTTATATAGACCTC
CCACCGTACACGCCTACCGCCCATTTGCGTCAATGGGGCGGAGTTGTTACGACATTTTGGAAAGTCCCGT
TGATTTTGGTGCCAAAACAAACTCCCATTGACGTCAATGGGGTGGAGACTTGGAAATCCCCGTGAGTCAA
ACCGCTATCCACGCCCATTGATGTACTGCCAAAACCGCATCACCATGGTAATAGCGATGACTAATACGTA
GATGTACTGCCAAGTAGGAAAGTCCCATAAGGTCATGTACTGGGCATAATGCCAGGCGGGCCATTTACCG
TCATTGACGTCAATAGGGGGCGTACTTGGCATATGATACACTTGATGTACTGCCAAGTGGGCAGTTTACC
GTAAATACTCCACCCATTGACGTCAATGGAAAGTCCCTATTGGCGTTACTATGGGAACATACGTCATTAT
TGACGTCAATGGGCGGGGGTCGTTGGGCGGTCAGCCAGGCGGGCCATTTACCGTAAGTTATGTAACGCGG
AACTCCATATATGGGCTATGAACTAATGACCCCGTAATTGATTACTATTAATAACTAGTCAATAATCAAT
GTCAACGCGTATATCTGGCCCGTACATCGCGAAGCAGCGCAAAACGCCTAACCCTAAGCAGATTCTTCAT
GCAATTGTCGGTCAAGCCTTGCCTTGTTGTAGCTTAAATTTTGCTCGCGCACTACTCAGCGACCTCCAAC
ACACAAGCAGGGAGCAGATACTGGCTTAACTATGCGGCATCAGAGCAGATTGTACTGAGAGTCGACCCTA
GGGGATCGGGAGATCGATCTCCCGATCCGTCGACGTCAGGTGGCACTTTTCGGGGAAATGTGCGCGGAAC
CCCTATTTGTTTATTTTTCTAAATACATTCAAATATGTATCCGCTCATGAGACAATAACCCTGATAAATG
CTTCAATAATATTGAAAAAGGAAGAGTATGAGTATTCAACATTTCCGTGTCGCCCTTATTCCCTTTTTTG
CGGCATTTTGCCTTCCTGTTTTTGCTCACCCAGAAACGCTGGTGAAAGTAAAAGATGCTGAAGATCAGTT
GGGTGCACGAGTGGGTTACATCGAACTGGATCTCAACAGCGGTAAGATCCTTGAGAGTTTTCGCCCCGAA
GAACGTTTTCCAATGATGAGCACTTTTAAAGTTCTGCTATGTGGCGCGGTATTATCCCGTATTGACGCCG
GGCAAGAGCAACTCGGTCGCCGCATACACTATTCTCAGAATGACTTGGTTGAGTACTCACCAGTCACAGA
AAAGCATCTTACGGATGGCATGACAGTAAGAGAATTATGCAGTGCTGCCATAACCATGAGTGATAACACT
GCGGCCAACTTACTTCTGACAACGATCGGAGGACCGAAGGAGCTAACCGCTTTTTTGCACAACATGGGGG
ATCATGTAACTCGCCTTGATCGTTGGGAACCGGAGCTGAATGAAGCCATACCAAACGACGAGCGTGACAC
CACGATGCCTGTAGCAATGGCAACAACGTTGCGCAAACTATTAACTGGCGAACTACTTACTCTAGCTTCC
CGGCAACAATTAATAGACTGGATGGAGGCGGATAAAGTTGCAGGACCACTTCTGCGCTCGGCCCTTCCGG
CTGGCTGGTTTATTGCTGATAAATCTGGAGCCGGTGAGCGTGGGTCTCGCGGTATCATTGCAGCACTGGG
GCCAGATGGTAAGCCCTCCCGTATCGTAGTTATCTACACGACGGGGAGTCAGGCAACTATGGATGAACGA
AATAGACAGATCGCTGAGATAGGTGCCTCACTGATTAAGCATTGGTAACTGTCAGACCAAGTTTACTCAT
ATATACTTTAGATTGATTTAAAACTTCATTTTTAATTTAAAAGGATCTAGGTGAAGATCCTTTTTGATAA
TCTCATGACCAAAATCCCTTAACGTGAGTTTTCGTTCCACTGAGCGTCAGACCCCGTAGAAAAGATCAAA
GGATCTTCTTGAGATCCTTTTTTTCTGCGCGTAATCTGCTGCTTGCAAACAAAAAAACCACCGCTACCAG
CGGTGGTTTGTTTGCCGGATCAAGAGCTACCAACTCTTTTTCCGAAGGTAACTGGCTTCAGCAGAGCGCA
GATACCAAATACTGTTCTTCTAGTGTAGCCGTAGTTAGGCCACCACTTCAAGAACTCTGTAGCACCGCCT
ACATACCTCGCTCTGCTAATCCTGTTACCAGTGGCTGCTGCCAGTGGCGATAAGTCGTGTCTTACCGGGT
TGGACTCAAGACGATAGTTACCGGATAAGGCGCAGCGGTCGGGCTGAACGGGGGGTTCGTGCACACAGCC
CAGCTTGGAGCGAACGACCTACACCGAACTGAGATACCTACAGCGTGAGCTATGAGAAAGCGCCACGCTT
CCCGAAGGGAGAAAGGCGGACAGGTATCCGGTAAGCGGCAGGGTCGGAACAGGAGAGCGCACGAGGGAGC
TTCCAGGGGGAAACGCCTGGTATCTTTATAGTCCTGTCGGGTTTCGCCACCTCTGACTTGAGCGTCGATT
TTTGTGATGCTCGTCAGGGGGGCGGAGCCTATGGAAAAACGCCAGCAACGCGGCCTTTTTACGGTTCCTG
GCCTTTTGCTGGCCTTTTGCTCACATGTTCTTTCCTGCGTTATCCCCTGATTCTGTGGATAACCGTATTA
CCGCCTTTGAGTGAGCTGATACCGCTCGCCGCAGCCGAACGACCGAGCGCAGCGAGTCAGTGAGCGAGGA
AGCGGAAGAGCGCCCAATACGCAAACCGCCTCTCCCCGCGCGTTGGCCGATTCATTAATGCAGCTGGCAC
GACAGGTTTCCCGACTGGAAAGCGGGCAGTGAGCGCAACGCAATTAATGTGAGTTAGCTCACTCATTAGG
CACCCTAGGCTTTACACTTTATGCTTCCGGCTCGTATGTTGTGTGGAATTGTGAGCGGATAACAATTTCA
CACAGGAAACAGCTATGACCATGATTACGCCAAGCTCTAGCTAGAGGTCGACGGTATCGAGCCCCAGCTG
GTTCTTTCCGCCTCAGAAGCCATAGAGCCCACCGCATCCCCAGCATGCCTGCTATTGTCTTCCCAATCCT
CCCCCTTGCTGTCCTGCCCCACCCCACCCCCCAGAATAGAATGACACCTACTCAGACAATGCGATGCAAT
TTCCTCATTTTATTAGGAAAGGACAGTGGGAGTGGCACCTTCCAGGGTCAAGGAAGGCACGGGGGAGGGG
CAAACAACAGATGGCTGGCAACTAGAAGGCACAGTCGAGGCTGATCAGCGGGTTTAAACTCAATGGTGAT
GGTGATGATGACCGGTTAGACTTTCCTCTTCTTCTTGGGAGAACCACCAGATGAGAATGCATATGAAGGC
TTAAGAAACGGTCTATTTATAGGCTTCGGTGGAGCCATAATCCCCAATTTGCTATTGGCTCCTGATGTCG
CTTGAGAAGTATGTGAGGCTGAACTGGATCCAATGATGCTGGAGGATTTCGTTTTGGAAGATATCTTTCT
ACATGTGGCAGACCCCCCCTTTGCCTTGGAACCACTGGAAGCAGTTTTTCTCCTCTTAGACCTTTGGGAG
GCTGGCATCTTTTTCCTCTTCCTTTCATTTCTGGTTTTACTTGCAAAGTAGTGGGAAGATACGGGTATTT
CCTCGTCAAGCTCCTCAGCGGCACTTCTTCCGGGGCCTCTGCTGCTGGACAGGCTTATCCCTGGGGAACT
GTCTTCAGCTGGCGATGTCCATTCAGAGTATTTCTGTAATACTGAAATCACTTCCGCACCATATTTTTCC
AGTTTGTCTTCAGTAACACCATCAATTTGAAGCAAAACCTCAGGATCAGAAGATAAAGATTCTGCAAGCT
TCTTGAGAGTGACGGTATTAAAAATATTGAAGTAATGGACACCAAAAACTTTCCCCAGAGATTTGCAGAC
TTCTGTAAGTTCTCCAAGACATTTTTTAACCATCTCTTCCCTCTGAGACACTTTTGCTACTAACGCTTTT
TGTTTTTTCACACTGCTGGAATTTTCTGTTTCCATAAAGTCTACCTTTAAATTGCCATTTAGTACAGTTT
GTGCTTTATTTCCGAGCATCACATAAGCGATCGCCTGGTCATTGGCATTGATATATAAGTCTTCATCCAA
AATCTTGTCAAGTATCAGCTTTTTAAAAAGTCTTTCGGCATTGTGTCGTGAATAAGCAGATCCTTTTCCA
AATATACCTGACTGGATTTTTGCACTCTTACTCCCCAAGAAAATGTCGACCAGCATATTCATAGTAAATC
TTCCAGAAGGACCTACATGTTTTATATTTCTCATTCCTTGTGATGAACTATGTTCTTGAACAAATCTTAC
AATACTTTTCACATCGTCAGTCACATCTCTTGTTTTATAATCCTTTGTTTTACAGCAATTATCACAAGAA
ACATCTGGGTGTTTCTTACAAAAATCAGGATTAAATCCATTTTCACCAAAGTAGGCCAAAAGCTGTATTC
TCCTGCATTCTGTTATATTTTCACAGTAATGTACCATGCTATACAAATTATTGAAGTGAGTTTCTCTTGT
ATGATGGTTTCCATCTTTTTCCATCATTATAAGTCTTTTCAGTCTGGTCACATCATGATAGGTATAGAAA
AGCAGGCAGTGAGATATTTCCCCATCTCTTCCAGCTCTGCCAGATTCTTGGTAGTAACCCTCCACAGATT
TAGGGAGAGATGCATGAATCACAAATCGCACGTCCGGTTTGTCAATCCCCATTCCAAATGCAATTGTAGC
ACAGATAACCTGACAGCCATCCTGATTAATCCACTTCTGCTGCACTTCATCTCTGGCAGAATCACTGAGG
CCAGCATGGTAAGCAAGAGCAGCGAGCCCATCTCTCTGTAACGTGTCAGCCATGGTGTCACATTCTCGCC
TGGAGAGGCAGTAAATTATCCCTGAATCATATGGGTGGTGCTTTCTGATCCATTCTAGGCAATCAAATGC
CACCTTTTTAGGCTTTTTCGGTAATACATAGTATTTCAGATTATGTCTGTTAAAGCTCATGCTAAACACC
TGAGGTCTGAGAATCTTCAGCTGAGTCAGGATGTCCTTCTGTACCCTGGGATTAGCTGTGGCCGTAAGAG
CCATCACCGGAACAGAAGGAAACTTCTGGCGAAGCATATTCATTCTTTTGTAATCTTGACGAAAATCATG
TCCCCACTGACTGACACAATGTGCTTCATCAATAACAAAACGTGCCAAGAGCTTCCTCTCATAGAGATTC
TCCAGAGTAGAAATGAGTCTGTTACTTGCACAGATCTTTTCTGGAGTGACATATAGGAGTTTTATGATTG
GGTCTTTTTTTGATAACTGGAGGTAAATATTTGTAGCTTCTGAGTCAGTCTTATCACCTGTCAGATATGT
AGCTGGAATATCCAAGGAAGTCAGCTTTTGGACTTGATCTACGATAAGTGATCTCAAGGGAGAAATGACA
ACAGTGACCCCAGGAGAAACACAGGCAGGGAGCTGGTAACACAAACTCTTACCACCTCCAGTCGGCATCA
GGATAAAACAGTCTTCACCAAGCAGTGCAGCATTGATCGCCTCTAGCTGATTAGTTCTAAAATTATGCAG
GCCAAATTTTTTATGAAAAATCTTCATCATTTCCTTTGTATGAGGAAAACTAATACTTTGGAAACGCTCA
TGTTTCAGATTTCTGGATGCTAAATTTTGTGCTGACTTGTCAGTATAATTCTTAATTGACTCTGAGAAGT
TTATATTTTGAGCAGTAGATGACACTGGAAGACAGTCTGTCTTGGCTGAGGAAAGTCTTTCTGATACTGA
TTTAATTGGCCGACCTTCCTTGATGGGTTGATAGGCAGCTGTGGAAGATTTGCTGGCTGCTAAATTATGC
ATTATGTCTTCCCAGTCATCATCATCATCAAAGTCATCTATGTCAAAATTATCAATATCATAGGAAGGTT
GGGTTTCTCTTTCTAAGTCATTTATTGAAGCAGTATGTTTATTCTGATCTTTCACAGCAGTGCTTGTGAG
AACATTTCCTGGGAAATAAGAGCTTTCATTTTTTTTTCCTAGTCTTGGTGTTTCAGCCCAGTTGCTACTT
ACAAAGGACTTCTGTAAATGGGTATTGAATAAAGGCCTTTCAAAAAGATTCTTCCTGGTGGCAGAGAATC
CTGTCTTTCCTAGGGTGGTAGTCAGTAAACAGTCCCCAGGAGAAACAGAATTTGAGGGAAGGTGTGAAAA
ATTTAACTCCTTCATAGAATTCCCTGTAGGGCAGGAATCACCCTCCATAGGGCCATCAAGTGAATCAGGC
CTGTATCTCCACAATGAGCCAAGAAGACTGGCATCACTTTTATTAAAATCTAC
[150 nt withheld, positions 7194-7343]
AGCGTCACAGTCTGTGCTGGTTTCTGGATTCAGCTCCTGCATACTCATTTTCTCAGGTTTTGACAAAAGA
TCTTTTGATGTGCTAAGAACATCCTCTTTTCTGTCAGAGGTGTCAAGGTCCTTTAACGTACTAAGGCATT
TTGAAGAGGAAGAAGAAGCAGAAATAATTTCTTCTGGAGAAGGTGGAACAAAATCCGTATCATAATCATC
ATCATCAAATTCAATACATGGAACTTTCTCAGTTGAATGTAATTCAGCTTCTTCCAAATTCTTCTTCTTT
TCGCTATTATCTCTTTCATCTTCCAAATGAGTTTTCAGAGAGTCACTTTCCTGAGCATCTTCATTTATAT
GCACTTCAGCAATGGGGCCATCATCGATGCAAATCACATCGCTGCTTAACCATTCTGAGTCATCCTTCTG
TTCCTCAGTCAAATCTATTTGCTCGCTTTCAGAGGAGGGTGGAGGCAAGTCAGTCTTTACTGTGTTTGTT
GTATAAAGCTGTGCTTTAAAAAAGTTTCTCTTACCCTTTTTTGATTTCTGAGCAGTGCTTACTCTTACAA
AGTGACTTTGGGGTGGTGTAACAAATGATTTTGAAGTCTCAGAAGTATCAAAGTCATCCATATCATCCCA
ATCATTGATGGTACTTAAAGAATCTGGTGAAGAACTAAATTCTAATTTCTTGAGAGCAGTATCCCGGGAT
TTCTTTACAGTTGGTGTGTTTTGGGTAGTGCATACAACTTCCTTCGGAGTCTGCAAGAAATCTGGCAATA
ATGATTTTGATCCACCTCTCTGTGTTTCCTGTCCTGCTGGAGCATTTTTAAAGAAGTCCTTGACCCTTTG
CTGATTTGTGGTGTTGGGTAGAGGTTCACTGAAGGA
